>Addgene plasmid #231019 | pSicoFlipped-CAG-dTomato-WPRE-bGHpA | addgene full sequence | sequence record 461407 | Addgene NGS Result
CAATTATTGTCTGGTATAGTGCAGCAGCAGAACAATTTGCTGAGGGCTATTGAGGCGCAACAGCATCTGT
TGCAACTCACAGTCTGGGGCATCAAGCAGCTCCAGGCAAGAATCCTGGCTGTGGAAAGATACCTAAAGGA
TCAACAGCTCCTGGGGATTTGGGGTTGCTCTGGAAAACTCATTTGCACCACTGCTGTGCCTTGGAATGCT
AGTTGGAGTAATAAATCTCTGGAACAGATTTGGAATCACACGACCTGGATGGAGTGGGACAGAGAAATTA
ACAATTACACAAGCTTAATACACTCCTTAATTGAAGAATCGCAAAACCAGCAAGAAAAGAATGAACAAGA
ATTATTGGAATTAGATAAATGGGCAAGTTTGTGGAATTGGTTTAACATAACAAATTGGCTGTGGTATATA
AAATTATTCATAATGATAGTAGGAGGCTTGGTAGGTTTAAGAATAGTTTTTGCTGTACTTTCTATAGTGA
ATAGAGTTAGGCAGGGATATTCACCATTATCGTTTCAGACCCACCTCCCAACCCCGAGGGGACCCGACAG
GCCCGAAGGAATAGAAGAAGAAGGTGGAGAGAGAGACAGAGACAGATCCATTCGATTAGTGAACGGATCG
GCACTGCGTGCGCCAATTCTGCAGACAAATGGCAGTATTCATCCACAATTTTAAAAGAAAAGGGGGGATT
GGGGGGTACAGTGCAGGGGAAAGAATAGTAGACATAATAGCAACAGACATACAAACTAAAGAATTACAAA
AACAAATTACAAAAATTCAAAATTTTCGGGTTTATTACAGGGACAGCAGAGATCCAGTTTGGTTAGTACC
GGGCCCGCTCTAGCCATAGAGCCCACCGCATCCCCAGCATGCCTGCTATTGTCTTCCCAATCCTCCCCCT
TGCTGTCCTGCCCCACCCCACCCCCCAGAATAGAATGACACCTACTCAGACAATGCGATGCAATTTCCTC
ATTTTATTAGGAAAGGACAGTGGGAGTGGCACCTTCCAGGGTCAAGGAAGGCACGGGGGAGGGGCAAACA
ACAGATGGCTGGCAACTAGAAGGCACAGCTCGAGGCCGGTGTAATCAGCCTAGCTACATGCCCCATGACG
ATCCACGGATGTGCTGTCTGAATTCGCTTGTGCCCCAGTTTGCTAGGGAGGTCCAGGACGCGGGGAGGCG
GCCCAAAGGGAGATCCGACTCGTCTGAGGGCGAAGGCGAAGACGCGGAAGAGGCCGCAGAGCCGGCAGCA
GGCCGCGGGAAGGAAGGTCCGCTGGATTGAGGGCCGAAGGGACGTAGCAGAAGGACGTCCCGCGCAGAAT
CCAGGTGGCAACACAGGCGAGCAGCCAAGGAAAGGACGATGATTTCCCCGACAACACCACGGAATTGTCA
GTGCCCAACAGCCGAGCCCCTGTCCAGCAGCGGGCAAGGCAGGCGGCGATGAGTTCCGCCGTGGCAATAG
GGAGGGGGAAAGCGAAAGTCCCGGAAAGGAGCTGACAGGTGGTGGCAATGCCCCAACCAGTGGGGGTTGC
GTCAGCAAACACAGTGCACACCACGCCACGTTGCCTGACAACGGGCCACAACTCCTCATAAAGAGACAGC
AACCAGGATTTATACAAGGAGGAGAAAATGAAAGCCATACGGGAAGCAATAGCATGATACAAAGGCATTA
AAGCAGCGTATCCACATAGCGTAAAAGGAGCAACATAGTTAAGAATACCAGTCAATCTTTCACAAATTTT
GTAATCCAGAGGTTGATTGGATCGTACGTCGGCATAAGCTTTGTAGCGGCCCTACTTGTACAGCTCGTCC
ATGCCGTACAGGAACAGGTGGTGGCGGCCCTCGGAGCGCTCGTACTGTTCCACGATGGTGTAGTCCTCGT
TGTGGGAGGTGATGTCCAGCTTGGTGTCCACGTAGTAGTAGCCGGGCAGTTGCACGGGCTTCTTGGCCAT
GTAGATGGTCTTGAACTCCACCAGGTAGTGGCCGCCGTCCTTCAGCTTCAGGGCCTGGTGGATCTCGCCC
TTCAGCACGCCGTCGCGGGGGTACAGGCGCTCGGTGGAGGCCTCCCAGCCCATGGTCTTCTTCTGCATTA
CGGGGCCGTCGGGGGGGAAGTTGGTGCCGCGCATCTTCACCTTGTAGATCAGCGTGCCGTCCTGCAGGGA
GGAGTCCTGGGTCACGGTCACCAGACCGCCGTCCTCGAAGTTCATCACGCGCTCCCACTTGAAGCCCTCG
GGGAAGGACAGCTTCTTGTAATCGGGGATGTCGGCGGGGTGCTTCACGTACGCCTTGGAGCCGTACATGA
ACTGGGGGGACAGGATGTCCCAGGCGAAGGGCAGGGGGCCGCCCTTGGTCACCTTCAGCTTGGCGGTCTG
GGTGCCCTCGTAGGGGCGGCCCTCGCCCTCGCCCTCGATCTCGAACTCGTGGCCGTTCATGGAGCCCTCC
ATGCGCACCTTGAAGCGCATGAACTCTTTGATGACCTCCTCGCCCTTGCTCACCATACCGGTAGCGCTAG
TTACGACTAGCAGGAGCTGTAGGAAAAAGAAGAAGGCATGAACATGGTTAGCAGAGGCTCTAGAGCCGCC
GGTCACACGCCAGAAGCCGAACCCCGCCCTGCCCCGTCCCCCCCGAAGGCAGCCGTCCCCCCGCGGACAG
CCCCGAGGCTGGAGAGGGAGAAGGGGACGGCGGCGCGGCGACGCACGAAGGCCCTCCCCGCCCATTTCCT
TCCTGCCGGCGCCGCACCGCTTCGCCCCGCGCCCGCTAGAGGGGGTGCGGCGGCGCCTCCCAGATTTCGG
CTCCGCACAGATTTGGGACAAAGGAAGTCCCTGCGCCCTCTCGCACGATTACCATAAAAGGCAATGGCTG
CGGCTCGCCGCGCCTCGACAGCCGCCGGCGCTCCGGGGGCCGCCGCGCCCCTCCCCCGAGCCCCCCCCGG
CCCGAGGCGGCCCCGCCCCGCCCGGCACCCCCACCTGCCGCCACCCCCCGCCCGGCACGGCGAGCCCCGC
GCCACGCCCCGTACGGAGCCCCGCACCCGAAGCCGGGCCGTGCTCAGCAACTCGGGGAGGGGGGTGCAGG
GGGGGTTGCAGCCCGACCGACGCGCCCACACCCCCTGCTCACCCCCCCACGCACACACCCCGCACGCAGC
CTTTGTTCCCCTCGCAGCCCCCCCCGCACCGCGGGGCACCGCCCCCGGCCGCGCTCCCCTCGCGCACACT
GCGGAGCGCACAAAGCCCCGCGCCGCGCCCGCAGCGCTCACAGCCGCCGGGCAGCGCGGAGCCGCACGCG
GCGCTCCCCACGCACACACACACGCACGCACCCCCCGAGCCGCTCCCCCCGCACAAAGGGCCCTCCCGGA
GCCCCTCAAGGCTTTCACGCAGCCACAGAAAAGAAACAAGCCGTCATTAAACCAAGCGCTAATTACAGCC
CGGAGGAGAAGGGCCGTCCCGCCCGCTCACCTGTGGGAGTAACGCGGTCAGTCAGAGCCGGGGCGGGCGG
CGCGAGGCGGCGGCGGAGCGGGGCACGGGGCGAAGGCAGCGCGCAGCGACTCCCGCCCGCCGCGCGCTTC
GCTTTTTATAGGGCCGCCGCCGCCGCCGCCTCGCCATAAAAGGAAACTTTCGGAGCGCGCCGCTCTGATT
GGCTGCCGCCGCACCTCTCCGCCTCGCCCCCCCCCCCCCCCCCCCCCCCCCCCCCCCCCCCGGCGCGCCC
CCCCCCCCCCCCCGCCCCCATCGCTGCACAAAATAATTAAAAAATAAATAAATACAAAATTGGGGGTGGG
GAGGGGGGGGAGATGGGGAGAGTGAAGCAGAACGTGGGGCTCACCTCGACCATGGTAATAGCGATGACTA
ATACGTAGATGTACTGCCAAGTAGGAAAGTCCCATAAGGTCATGTACTGGGCATAATGCCAGGCGGGCCA
TTTACCGTCATTGACGTCAATAGGGGGCGTACTTGGCATATGATACACTTGATGTACTGCCAAGTGGGCA
GTTTACCGTAAATACTCCACCCATTGACGTCAATGGAAAGTCCCTATTGGCGTTACTATGGGAACATACG
TCATTATTGACGTCAATGGGCGGGGGTCGTTGGGCGGTCAGCCAGGCGGGCCATTTACCGTAAGTTATGT
AACGCGGAACTCCATATATGGGCTATGAACTAATGACCCCGTAATTGATTACTATTAATAACTAGTCAAT
AATCAATGTCGAGCTGATCTACGATGTAGTACCTTTAAGACCAATGACTTACAAGGCAGCTGTAGATCTT
AGCCACTTTTTAAAAGAAAAGGGGGGACTGGAAGGGCTAATTCACTCCCAACGAAGACAAGATATCCTTG
ATCTGTGGATCTACCACACACAAGGCTACTTCCCTGATTGGCAGAACTACACACCAGGGCCAGGGATCAG
ATATCCACTGACCTTTGGATGGTGCTACAAGCTAGTACCAGTTGAGCAAGAGAAGGTAGAAGAAGCCAAT
GAAGGAGAGAACACCCGCTTGTTACACCCTGTGAGCCTGCATGGGATGGATGACCCGGAGAGAGAAGTAT
TAGAGTGGAGGTTTGACAGCCGCCTAGCATTTCATCACATGGCCCGAGAGCTGCATCCGGACTGTACTGG
GTCTCTCTGGTTAGACCAGATCTGAGCCTGGGAGCTCTCTGGCTAACTAGGGAACCCACTGCTTAAGCCT
CAATAAAGCTTGCCTTGAGTGCTTCAAGTAGTGTGTGCCCGTCTGTTGTGTGACTCTGGTAACTAGAGAT
CCCTCAGACCCTTTTAGTCAGTGTGGAAAATCTCTAGCAGCATGTGAGCAAAAGGCCAGCAAAAGGCCAG
GAACCGTAAAAAGGCCGCGTTGCTGGCGTTTTTCCATAGGCTCCGCCCCCCTGACGAGCATCACAAAAAT
CGACGCTCAAGTCAGAGGTGGCGAAACCCGACAGGACTATAAAGATACCAGGCGTTTCCCCCTGGAAGCT
CCCTCGTGCGCTCTCCTGTTCCGACCCTGCCGCTTACCGGATACCTGTCCGCCTTTCTCCCTTCGGGAAG
CGTGGCGCTTTCTCATAGCTCACGCTGTAGGTATCTCAGTTCGGTGTAGGTCGTTCGCTCCAAGCTGGGC
TGTGTGCACGAACCCCCCGTTCAGCCCGACCGCTGCGCCTTATCCGGTAACTATCGTCTTGAGTCCAACC
CGGTAAGACACGACTTATCGCCACTGGCAGCAGCCACTGGTAACAGGATTAGCAGAGCGAGGTATGTAGG
CGGTGCTACAGAGTTCTTGAAGTGGTGGCCTAACTACGGCTACACTAGAAGAACAGTATTTGGTATCTGC
GCTCTGCTGAAGCCAGTTACCTTCGGAAAAAGAGTTGGTAGCTCTTGATCCGGCAAACAAACCACCGCTG
GTAGCGGTGGTTTTTTTGTTTGCAAGCAGCAGATTACGCGCAGAAAAAAAGGATCTCAAGAAGATCCTTT
GATCTTTTCTACGGGGTCTGACGCTCAGTGGAACGAAAACTCACGTTAAGGGATTTTGGTCATGAGATTA
TCAAAAAGGATCTTCACCTAGATCCTTTTAAATTAAAAATGAAGTTTTAAATCAATCTAAAGTATATATG
AGTAAACTTGGTCTGACAGTTACCAATGCTTAATCAGTGAGGCACCTATCTCAGCGATCTGTCTATTTCG
TTCATCCATAGTTGCCTGACTCCCCGTCGTGTAGATAACTACGATACGGGAGGGCTTACCATCTGGCCCC
AGTGCTGCAATGATACCGCGAGACCCACGCTCACCGGCTCCAGATTTATCAGCAATAAACCAGCCAGCCG
GAAGGGCCGAGCGCAGAAGTGGTCCTGCAACTTTATCCGCCTCCATCCAGTCTATTAATTGTTGCCGGGA
AGCTAGAGTAAGTAGTTCGCCAGTTAATAGTTTGCGCAACGTTGTTGCCATTGCTACAGGCATCGTGGTG
TCACGCTCGTCGTTTGGTATGGCTTCATTCAGCTCCGGTTCCCAACGATCAAGGCGAGTTACATGATCCC
CCATGTTGTGCAAAAAAGCGGTTAGCTCCTTCGGTCCTCCGATCGTTGTCAGAAGTAAGTTGGCCGCAGT
GTTATCACTCATGGTTATGGCAGCACTGCATAATTCTCTTACTGTCATGCCATCCGTAAGATGCTTTTCT
GTGACTGGTGAGTACTCAACCAAGTCATTCTGAGAATAGTGTATGCGGCGACCGAGTTGCTCTTGCCCGG
CGTCAATACGGGATAATACCGCGCCACATAGCAGAACTTTAAAAGTGCTCATCATTGGAAAACGTTCTTC
GGGGCGAAAACTCTCAAGGATCTTACCGCTGTTGAGATCCAGTTCGATGTAACCCACTCGTGCACCCAAC
TGATCTTCAGCATCTTTTACTTTCACCAGCGTTTCTGGGTGAGCAAAAACAGGAAGGCAAAATGCCGCAA
AAAAGGGAATAAGGGCGACACGGAAATGTTGAATACTCATACTCTTCCTTTTTCAATATTATTGAAGCAT
TTATCAGGGTTATTGTCTCATGAGCGGATACATATTTGAATGTATTTAGAAAAATAAACAAATAGGGGTT
CCGCGCACATTTCCCCGAAAAGTGCCACCTGACGTCGACGGATCGGGAGATCTCCCGATCCCCTATGGTG
CACTCTCAGTACAATCTGCTCTGATGCCGCATAGTTAAGCCAGTATCTGCTCCCTGCTTGTGTGTTGGAG
GTCGCTGAGTAGTGCGCGAGCAAAATTTAAGCTACAACAAGGCAAGGCTTGACCGACAATTGCATGAAGA
ATCTGCTTAGGGTTAGGCGTTTTGCGCTGCTTCGCGATGTACGGGCCAGATATACGCGTTGACATTGATT
ATTGACTAGTTATTAATAGTAATCAATTACGGGGTCATTAGTTCATAGCCCATATATGGAGTTCCGCGTT
ACATAACTTACGGTAAATGGCCCGCCTGGCTGACCGCCCAACGACCCCCGCCCATTGACGTCAATAATGA
CGTATGTTCCCATAGTAACGCCAATAGGGACTTTCCATTGACGTCAATGGGTGGAGTATTTACGGTAAAC
TGCCCACTTGGCAGTACATCAAGTGTATCATATGCCAAGTACGCCCCCTATTGACGTCAATGACGGTAAA
TGGCCCGCCTGGCATTATGCCCAGTACATGACCTTATGGGACTTTCCTACTTGGCAGTACATCTACGTAT
TAGTCATCGCTATTACCATGGTGATGCGGTTTTGGCAGTACATCAATGGGCGTGGATAGCGGTTTGACTC
ACGGGGATTTCCAAGTCTCCACCCCATTGACGTCAATGGGAGTTTGTTTTGGCACCAAAATCAACGGGAC
TTTCCAAAATGTCGTAACAACTCCGCCCCATTGACGCAAATGGGCGGTAGGCGTGTACGGTGGGAGGTCT
ATATAAGCAGCGCGTTTTGCCTGTACTGGGTCTCTCTGGTTAGACCAGATCTGAGCCTGGGAGCTCTCTG
GCTAACTAGGGAACCCACTGCTTAAGCCTCAATAAAGCTTGCCTTGAGTGCTTCAAGTAGTGTGTGCCCG
TCTGTTGTGTGACTCTGGTAACTAGAGATCCCTCAGACCCTTTTAGTCAGTGTGGAAAATCTCTAGCAGT
GGCGCCCGAACAGGGACTTGAAAGCGAAAGGGAAACCAGAGGAGCTCTCTCGACGCAGGACTCGGCTTGC
TGAAGCGCGCACGGCAAGAGGCGAGGGGCGGCGACTGGTGAGTACGCCAAAAATTTTGACTAGCGGAGGC
TAGAAGGAGAGAGATGGGTGCGAGAGCGTCAGTATTAAGCGGGGGAGAATTAGATCGCGATGGGAAAAAA
TTCGGTTAAGGCCAGGGGGAAAGAAAAAATATAAATTAAAACATATAGTATGGGCAAGCAGGGAGCTAGA
ACGATTCGCAGTTAATCCTGGCCTGTTAGAAACATCAGAAGGCTGTAGACAAATACTGGGACAGCTACAA
CCATCCCTTCAGACAGGATCAGAAGAACTTAGATCATTATATAATACAGTAGCAACCCTCTATTGTGTGC
ATCAAAGGATAGAGATAAAAGACACCAAGGAAGCTTTAGACAAGATAGAGGAAGAGCAAAACAAAAGTAA
GACCACCGCACAGCAAGCGGCCGGCCGCTGATCTTCAGACCTGGAGGAGGAGATATGAGGGACAATTGGA
GAAGTGAATTATATAAATATAAAGTAGTAAAAATTGAACCATTAGGAGTAGCACCCACCAAGGCAAAGAG
AAGAGTGGTGCAGAGAGAAAAAAGAGCAGTGGGAATAGGAGCTTTGTTCCTTGGGTTCTTGGGAGCAGCA
GGAAGCACTATGGGCGCAGCGTCAATGACGCTGACGGTACAGGCCAGA
Features (pLannotate 1.2.2; 22 found; start..end, strand, type, name):
    529..629     +  CDS            Rev (fragment): human immunodeficiency virus 1 (HIV-1) Rev protein; rev; enhances nuclear export of unspliced and incompletely spliced viral mRNAs
    679..796     +  misc_feature   cPPT/CTS: central polypurine tract and central termination sequence of HIV-1
    854..1078    -  polyA_signal   bGH poly(A) signal: bovine growth hormone polyadenylation signal
   1146..1173    -  CDS            TagBFP (fragment): monomeric blue fluorescent protein mammalian codon-optimized
   1180..1768    -  misc_feature   WPRE: woodchuck hepatitis virus posttranscriptional regulatory element
   1805..2506    -  CDS            dTomato: dTomato is a basic (constitutively fluorescent) orange fluorescent protein published in 2004, derived from Discosoma sp.. It is reported to be a somewhat slowly-maturing dimer with low acid sensitivity.
   2537..3553    -  intron         chimeric intron: chimera between introns from chicken β-actin and rabbit β-globin
   3554..3829    -  promoter       chicken β-actin promoter: No description available
   3831..4210    -  enhancer       CMV enhancer: human cytomegalovirus immediate early enhancer
   4229..4297    +  CDS            nef (fragment): NEF_HV1Z2 - Experimental evidence at protein level: Swiss-Prot protein existence level 1. Extracellular Nef protein targets CD4(+) T-lymphocytes for apoptosis by interacting with CXCR4 surface receptors. From Human immunodeficiency virus type 1 group M subtype D (isolate Z2/CDC-Z34) (HIV-1).
   4299..4611    +  LTR            5' LTR (fragment): 5' long terminal repeat (LTR) from HIV-1
   4619..4799    +  LTR            5' LTR (truncated): truncated 5' long terminal repeat (LTR) from HIV-1
   4861..5449    -  rep_origin     ori: high-copy-number ColE1/pMB1/pBR322/pUC origin of replication
   5620..6480    -  CDS            AmpR: β-lactamase; bla; confers resistance to ampicillin, carbenicillin, and related antibiotics
   6481..6585    -  promoter       AmpR promoter: bla
   6644..6696    -  misc_feature   bom (fragment): basis of mobility region from pBR322
   6851..7230    +  enhancer       CMV enhancer: human cytomegalovirus immediate early enhancer
   7231..7430    +  promoter       CMV promoter: human cytomegalovirus (CMV) immediate early promoter
   7448..7628    +  LTR            5' LTR (truncated): truncated 5' long terminal repeat (LTR) from HIV-1
   7675..7800    +  misc_feature   HIV-1 Ψ: packaging signal of human immunodeficiency virus type 1
   7784..8122    +  CDS            HIV-1 gag (fragment): gag protein from human immunodeficiency virus 1; gag
   8297..152     +  misc_feature   RRE (across the origin): The Rev response element (RRE) of HIV-1 allows for Rev-dependent mRNA export from the nucleus to the cytoplasm.
