[The description below was written by a language model from this plasmid's Addgene catalogue record and pLannotate feature annotations shown in this document.]
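Description:
pSicoFlipped-CAG-dTomato-WPRE-bGHpA is a lentiviral transfer plasmid for strong expression of the red-orange fluorescent protein dTomato in mammalian cells. It derives from a pSico-type backbone and is maintained in bacteria through a high-copy ColE1/pUC origin with ampicillin selection (AmpR under its own bla promoter). The viral genome is transcribed from a CMV enhancer/promoter fused to a truncated HIV-1 5' LTR, followed by the Ψ packaging signal with a partial gag sequence, the Rev response element for Rev-dependent nuclear export, and the cPPT/CTS element. LTR sequences annotated downstream of the cargo, next to a short nef remnant, form the 3' end of the vector genome.

The distinguishing feature is that the expression cassette lies on the opposite strand from the LTRs. Read in its own orientation, it consists of the CAG promoter (CMV enhancer, chicken β-actin promoter and a chimeric β-actin/β-globin intron), the dTomato coding sequence cloned between AgeI and NotI sites, a WPRE to boost transcript stability and expression, and a bovine growth hormone polyadenylation signal. Inverting the cassette allows the intron and an internal poly(A) signal to be carried without the genomic RNA being spliced or prematurely terminated during packaging. However, antisense transcription in producer cells can form double-stranded RNA with the viral genome. The record accordingly notes that co-transfection with a plasmid encoding the Nodamura virus B2 protein, an RNA silencing suppressor, is required for high titres. A very short TagBFP fragment annotated between the WPRE and the poly(A) signal appears to be a cloning remnant rather than a functional reporter. The associated work concerns thalamocortical organoid models, which is consistent with use of the vector for fluorescent labelling of transduced cells.
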