Addgene plasmid #231019: pSicoFlipped-CAG-dTomato-WPRE-bGHpA
Purpose: For strong lentivirus-mediated expression of dTomato
Depositing lab: Tomasz Nowakowski. Depositing organization: University of California, San Francisco (UCSF). Publication: Thalamocortical organoids enable in vitro modeling of 22q11.2 microdeletion associated with neuropsychiatric disorders. Shin D, Kim CN, Ross J, Hennick KM, Wu SR, Paranjape N, Leonard R, Wang JC, Keefe MG, Pavlovic BJ, Donohue KC, Moreau C, Wigdor EM, Larson HH, Allen DE, Cadwell CR, Bhaduri A, Popova G, Bearden CE, Pollen AA, Jacquemont S, Sanders SJ, Haussler D, Wiita AP, Frost NA, Sohal VS, Nowakowski TJ. Cell Stem Cell. 2024 Mar 7;31(3):421-432.e8. doi: 10.1016/j.stem.2024.01.010. Epub 2024 Feb 20. PubMed 38382530.
Backbone
  Vector backbone: pSico/Pooled Library 186334
  Backbone manufacturer: Tyler Jacks
  Backbone size w/o insert (bp): 7638
  Total vector size (bp): 8371
  Modifications to backbone: The transgene is flipped relative to LTRs, and requires co-transfection with Nodamura B2 (Addgene #17228) during viral packaging to obtain high titers.
  Vector type: Mammalian Expression, Lentiviral
Growth in bacteria
  Bacterial resistance: Ampicillin, 100 μg/mL
  Growth temperature: 37°C
  Growth strain: NEB Stable
  Copy number: High Copy
Gene/Insert
  Gene/Insert name: dTomato
  Species: Synthetic
  Insert size (bp): 705
  Promoter: CAG
  Cloning method: Restriction Enzyme; 5′ cloning site AgeI (not destroyed); 3′ cloning site NotI (not destroyed)
  Sequencing primers: 5′ GCTAACCATGTTCATGCC
Terms and licenses: Academic/Nonprofit Terms; Industry Terms: Not Available to Industry
How to cite: pSicoFlipped-CAG-dTomato-WPRE-bGHpA was a gift from Tomasz Nowakowski (Addgene plasmid # 231019 ; http://n2t.net/addgene:231019 ; RRID:Addgene_231019)
